>Addgene plasmid #202179 | pL0_EF-NR | addgene full sequence | sequence record 405694 | Addgene NGS Result
AGCGACATCCTTCGGCGCGATTTTGCCGGTTACTGCGCTGTACCAAATGCGGGACAACGTAAGCACTACA
TTTCGCTCATCGCCAGCCCAGTCGGGCGGCGAGTTCCATAGCGTTAAGGTTTCATTTAGCGCCTCAAATA
GATCCTGTTCAGGAACCGGATCAAAGAGTTCCTCCGCCGCTGGACCTACCAAGGCAACGCTATGTTCTCT
TGCTTTTGTCAGCAAGATAGCCAGATCAATGTCGATCGTGGCTGGCTCGAAGATACCAGCAAGAATGTCA
TTGCGCTGCCATTCTCCAAATTGCAGTTCGCGCTTAGCTGGATAACGCCACGGAATGATGTCGTCGTGCA
CAACAATGGTGACTTCTACAGCGCGGAGAATCTCACTCTCTCCAGGGGAAGCCGAAGTTTCCAAAAGGTC
GTTGATCAAAGCTCGCCGCGTTGTTTCATCAAGCCTTACGGTCACCGTAACCAGCAAATCAATATCACTG
TGTGGCTTCAGGCCGCCATCCACTGCGGAGCCGTACAAATGTACGGCCAGCAACGTCGGTTCGAGATGGC
GCTCGATGACGCCAACTACCTCTGATAGTTGAGTCGATACTTCGGCGATCACCGCTTCCCTCATGCGAAA
CGATCCTCATCCTGTCTCTTGATCAGATATTGATCCCCTGCGCCATCAGATCCTTGGCGGCAAGAAAGCC
ATCCAGTTTACTTTGCAGGGCTTCCCAACCTTACCAGAGGGCGCCCCAGCTGGCAATTCCGGTTCGCTTG
CTAAGCTTGCATGCCTGCAAGTCGACTCTAGAGGAGCGGTGATCACAGGCAGCAACGCTCTGTCATCGTT
ACAATCAACATGCTACCCTCCGCGAGATCATCCGTGTTTCAAACCCGGCAGCTTAGTTGCCGTTCTTCCG
AATAGCATCGGTAACATGAGCAAAGTCTGCCGCCTTACAACGGCTCTCCCGCTGACGCCGTCCCGGACTG
ATGGGCTGCCTGTATCGAGTGGTGATTTTGTGCCGAGCTCATTACTCGCATCCATTCTCAGGCTGTCTCG
TCTCGTCTCAGGTCTCAGCTTAAGTTCTTGACTGATTGTCATATCAATTTTGCACTTTACAATACATTTT
CAATAGCAATTTACTTTAAGACTAGCGCAATTTTTTTCTTACATTAGATGAACATAAAACGACGATGAGG
ATCACTGTTAGGGAAACGATGAACTACGCTGAGGACTTCCTATTATTCGTCCTTTGATGGCGTGGTTGTT
CTTTGGTTTGCGGTCGAGCGCAACGACCAAGGCCTGTACCAAAAACGAAGTTGATAATCAGATATTTGAG
TTGTAACAAGAAACTAAAGCATTATTTTAGCAGTAGCACGAATCAGGATCTAAAATGAACGCAATTGCAT
GGTTTATGTCTAAGCTGCGTTAGAACTTAGAAATTGAAGAGAACACGCCCTTCGAAGACGCCCGCCTTCG
TCAGGAAGTCTTTCACAGCTTCAGTCATGCCTTTCATACCACAAAGCAAAGCTCCTGAATTCCGAGGAAT
ATCGACTCCGTCTTCCTCTAAAGCAGTCTGAATGTATCCAGTCCGTCCCTTCCAGACGCTTTCGTCAGGT
TGACTCAACACGGGAACGACTTCGAAGCCGGCGGCTTCCCACTCACTGTACTTGTCCACGTAACACAAAT
CTTCTGCCGTGCGCTCGCCGTAGTATAGACGAGCTCGCTTGAGACCACCAGGATACATAGATTACCACAA
CTCCGAGCCCTTCCACCCACAGAATCAGGGGATAACGCAGGAAAGAACATGTGAGCAAAAGGCCAGCAAA
AGGCCAGGAACCGTAAAAAGGCCGCGTTGCTGGCGTTTTTCCATAGGCTCCGCCCCCCTGACGAGCATCA
CAAAAATCGACGCTCAAGTCAGAGGTGGCGAAACCCGACAGGACTATAAAGATACCAGGCGTTTCCCCCT
GGAAGCTCCCTCGTGCGCTCTCCTGTTCCGACCCTGCCGCTTACCGGATACCTGTCCGCCTTTCTCCCTT
CGGGAAGCGTGGCGCTTTCTCATAGCTCACGCTGTAGGTATCTCAGTTCGGTGTAGGTCGTTCGCTCCAA
GCTGGGCTGTGTGCACGAACCCCCCGTTCAGCCCGACCGCTGCGCCTTATCCGGTAACTATCGTCTTGAG
TCCAACCCGGTAAGACACGACTTATCGCCACTGGCAGCAGCCACTGGTAACAGGATTAGCAGAGCGAGGT
ATGTAGGCGGTGCTACAGAGTTCTTGAAGTGGTGGCCTAACTACGGCTACACTAGAAGAACAGTATTTGG
TATCTGCGCTCTGCTGAAGCCAGTTACCTTCGGAAAAAGAGTTGGTAGCTCTTGATCCGGCAAACAAACC
ACCGCTGGTAGCGGTGGTTTTTTTGTTTGCAAGCAGCAGATTACGCGCAGAAAAAAAGGATCTCAAGAAG
ATCCTTTGATCTTTTCTACGGGGTCTGACGCTCAGTGGAACGAAAACTCACGTTAAGGGATTTTGGTCAT
GCATTCTAGGTGATTATTATTTGCCGACTACCTTGGTGATCTCGCCTTTCACGTAGTGGACAAATTCTTC
CAACTGATCTGCGCGCGAGGCCAAGCGATCTTCTTCTTGTCCAAGATAAGCCTGTCTAGCTTCAAGTATG
ACGGGCTGATACTGGGCCGGCAGGCGCTCCATTGCCCAGTCGGC
Features (pLannotate 1.2.2; 4 found; start..end, strand, type, name):
    656..772     -  CDS            tnpA (fragment): TN5P_ECOLX - Also known as tnp. Experimental evidence at protein level: Swiss-Prot protein existence level 1. Mediates transposition of transposon Tn5 by a 'cut and paste' mechanism. First, the monomeric transposase binds the 19 bp inverted DNA repeats flanking the transposon. Then, dimerization of the DNA- bound transposase creates a synaptic DNA complex. After nicking of the first DNA strand, excision of the transposon proceeds through a series of intermediates. The transposase then mediates the insertion of the transposon at a new site by strand transfer. The activity of the wild- type tran
    773..805     -  misc_feature   MCS (fragment): pUC18/19 multiple cloning site
   1858..2446    -  rep_origin     ori: high-copy-number ColE1/pMB1/pBR322/pUC origin of replication
   2540..624     -  CDS            aadA (across the origin): S3AD_ECOLX - Experimental evidence at protein level: Swiss-Prot protein existence level 1. Mediates bacterial resistance to the antibiotics streptomycin and spectinomycin. From Escherichia coli.
