[The description below was written by a language model from this plasmid's Addgene catalogue record and pLannotate feature annotations shown in this document.]
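Description:
pL0_EF-NR is a Level 0 part plasmid from the Universal Loop assembly system, a synthetic biology toolkit for hierarchical, cross-kingdom DNA construction. It is built on the pL0R backbone and is maintained in E. coli as a high-copy plasmid. The feature table shows a ColE1/pMB1/pUC-type origin of replication and an aadA gene, which confers the spectinomycin (and streptomycin) resistance used for selection. The sequenced plasmid is small, at about 2.7 kb.

The payload is a 652 bp terminator from the NR gene (gene 54983) of the diatom Phaeodactylum tricornutum, recorded as unmutated and introduced into the backbone by Gibson cloning. The part is flanked by "EF" overhangs. In this type of standardised assembly syntax, such overhangs define the position the part takes when several Level 0 modules are joined in a fixed order. This plasmid therefore supplies the 3' terminator module when a Level 1 transcription unit is built alongside promoter, coding sequence and other parts. The record does not name the restriction enzymes that release the part.

The automated annotation does not label the terminator insert, which presumably lies in the unannotated region between the annotated backbone elements. It detects only a short fragment of a pUC18/19 multiple cloning site and a small fragment matching the Tn5 transposase gene. These are most likely backbone remnants rather than functional elements. The plasmid carries no promoter, reporter or coding payload of its own. It serves as a reusable terminator donor, most naturally for expression constructs intended for P. tricornutum or related diatoms.
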