Addgene plasmid #202179: pL0_EF-NR
Purpose: Level 0 plasmid containing a terminator sequence from gene 54983 from Phaeodactylum tricornutum with EF overhangs used to build a level 1 construct.
Depositing lab: Christopher Dupont. Depositing organization: J. Craig Venter Institute (JCVI). Publication: Universal loop assembly: open, efficient and cross-kingdom DNA fabrication. Pollak B, Matute T, Nunez I, Cerda A, Lopez C, Vargas V, Kan A, Bielinski V, von Dassow P, Dupont CL, Federici F. Synth Biol (Oxf). 2020;5(1):ysaa001. doi: 10.1093/synbio/ysaa001. Epub 2020 Feb 5. PubMed 32161816.
Backbone
  Vector backbone: pL0R
  Vector type: Synthetic Biology
Growth in bacteria
  Bacterial resistance: Spectinomycin, 50 μg/mL
  Growth temperature: 37°C
  Growth strain: DH5alpha
  Copy number: High Copy
Gene/Insert
  Gene/Insert name: NR terminator
  Species: Phaeodactylum tricornutum
  Insert size (bp): 652
  Mutation: None
  Cloning method: Gibson Cloning
How to cite: pL0_EF-NR was a gift from Christopher Dupont (Addgene plasmid # 202179 ; http://n2t.net/addgene:202179 ; RRID:Addgene_202179)
